>Addgene plasmid #27849 | pUT1683-HQ858767 | depositor full sequence | sequence record 13123 | Author sequence
CAAATAATGATTTTATTTTGACTGATAGTGACCTGTTCGTTGCAACAAATTGATGAGCAATGCTTTTTTA
TAATGCCAACTTTGTACAAAAAAGCAGGCTCCGCGGCCGCCTTGTTTAACTTTAAGAAGGAGCCCTTCAC
CATGTTCTCCGGCACCGGACCCTCCGGCGGGGCAGCCCACTCTACGTCCACCGGTGGTGGGGGTGGCTCG
CCTTCCGACAGGGGCGGCCCCGCGCCCTCGGCCTCGGCGTCGGTCTCCACGCCAGCCAGCGAGAGCACCG
TCGCCCGCCGCCTAAACGGACTTGACCCCCACGGCGACGACGCTCCATCGTCGCAGCCAGCCACGAGCAA
GAAGAAAAAGAGAGGGGCACGAGCAGTTGGTCCTGACAAAAATGGCCGTGGATTGCGTCAATTTAGCATG
AGAGTATGTGAGAAAGTCGAAAGCAAAGGGAGAACAACCTACAATGAGGTGGCAGACGAACTGGTTGCTG
AGTTTTCAGATCCCAATATTAATATTGACTCTCCAGATCCTGATAATTCGTCTGCGCAACAATATGATGA
GAAAAATATCCGAAGAAGAGTTTATGATGCGCTGAATGTCCTAATGGCTATGGAAATTATATCTAAAGAT
AAAAAGGAAATACAGTGGAGAGGTCTGCCCAAGACAAGTATGAATGATATTGAAGAACTGAAGACAGAGG
TCAATGGACTGAAAGGTCGGATTGACAAGAAAAATGCATATCTGCAGGATTTACAAGATCAATATGCATG
TCTGCAAAACTTGGTTCGGCGAAATGAGCAGCTATATGGGTCAGGAGATGCACCTTCCGGTGGAGTGGCC
TTGCCATTTATACTAGTTCAGACACGTCCTCATGCAACTGTAGAAGTGGAGATATCAGAAGATATGCAGC
ACGTGCATTTTGATTTCAATAGCACTCCATTTGAGTTGCAGGATGATTCATTTGTACTGAAAGCAATGGC
ATTATCTGGCGAAGAAGCTGATTGTACCCAAGCTCCTGGTGCGAATGGAGGCGAGTGCTCAAGTACACGG
AACAATTATTGGCACCACCACCAACAACCGCAGCCTCCAGGGCCAAGAGTAGTTAGGGTACCAAACTCGC
CTCCTATTCCAGGGATACTAAAAGGGCGTGTCAAGCATGAACACAAGGGTGGGCGCGCCGACCCAGCTTT
CTTGTACAAAGTTGGCATTATAAGAAAGCATTGCTTATCAATTTGTTGCAACGAACAGGTCACTATCAGT
CAAAATAAAATCATTATTTGCCATCCAGCTGATATCCCCTATAGTGAGTCGTATTACATGGTCATAGCTG
TTTCCTGGCAGCTCTGGCCCGTGTCTCAAAATCTCTGATGTTACATTGCACAAGATAAAAATATATCATC
ATGAACAATAAAACTGTCTGCTTACATAAACAGTAATACAAGGGGTGTTATGAGCCATATTCAACGGGAA
ACGTCGAGGCCGCGATTAAATTCCAACATGGATGCTGATTTATATGGGTATAAATGGGCTCGCGATAATG
TCGGGCAATCAGGTGCGACAATCTATCGCTTGTATGGGAAGCCCGATGCGCCAGAGTTGTTTCTGAAACA
TGGCAAAGGTAGCGTTGCCAATGATGTTACAGATGAGATGGTCAGACTAAACTGGCTGACGGAATTTATG
CCTCTTCCGACCATCAAGCATTTTATCCGTACTCCTGATGATGCATGGTTACTCACCACTGCGATCCCCG
GAAAAACAGCATTCCAGGTATTAGAAGAATATCCTGATTCAGGTGAAAATATTGTTGATGCGCTGGCAGT
GTTCCTGCGCCGGTTGCATTCGATTCCTGTTTGTAATTGTCCTTTTAACAGCGATCGCGTATTTCGTCTC
GCTCAGGCGCAATCACGAATGAATAACGGTTTGGTTGATGCGAGTGATTTTGATGACGAGCGTAATGGCT
GGCCTGTTGAACAAGTCTGGAAAGAAATGCATAAACTTTTGCCATTCTCACCGGATTCAGTCGTCACTCA
TGGTGATTTCTCACTTGATAACCTTATTTTTGACGAGGGGAAATTAATAGGTTGTATTGATGTTGGACGA
GTCGGAATCGCAGACCGATACCAGGATCTTGCCATCCTATGGAACTGCCTCGGTGAGTTTTCTCCTTCAT
TACAGAAACGGCTTTTTCAAAAATATGGTATTGATAATCCTGATATGAATAAATTGCAGTTTCATTTGAT
GCTCGATGAGTTTTTCTAATCAGAATTGGTTAATTGGTTGTAACACTGGCAGAGCATTACGCTGACTTGA
CGGGACGGCGCAAGCTCATGACCAAAATCCCTTAACGTGAGTTACGCGTCGTTCCACTGAGCGTCAGACC
CCGTAGAAAAGATCAAAGGATCTTCTTGAGATCCTTTTTTTCTGCGCGTAATCTGCTGCTTGCAAACAAA
AAAACCACCGCTACCAGCGGTGGTTTGTTTGCCGGATCAAGAGCTACCAACTCTTTTTCCGAAGGTAACT
GGCTTCAGCAGAGCGCAGATACCAAATACTGTCCTTCTAGTGTAGCCGTAGTTAGGCCACCACTTCAAGA
ACTCTGTAGCACCGCCTACATACCTCGCTCTGCTAATCCTGTTACCAGTGGCTGCTGCCAGTGGCGATAA
GTCGTGTCTTACCGGGTTGGACTCAAGACGATAGTTACCGGATAAGGCGCAGCGGTCGGGCTGAACGGGG
GGTTCGTGCACACAGCCCAGCTTGGAGCGAACGACCTACACCGAACTGAGATACCTACAGCGTGAGCATT
GAGAAAGCGCCACGCTTCCCGAAGGGAGAAAGGCGGACAGGTATCCGGTAAGCGGCAGGGTCGGAACAGG
AGAGCGCACGAGGGAGCTTCCAGGGGGAAACGCCTGGTATCTTTATAGTCCTGTCGGGTTTCGCCACCTC
TGACTTGAGCGTCGATTTTTGTGATGCTCGTCAGGGGGGCGGAGCCTATGGAAAAACGCCAGCAACGCGG
CCTTTTTACGGTTCCTGGCCTTTTGCTGGCCTTTTGCTCACATGTTCTTTCCTGCGTTATCCCCTGATTC
TGTGGATAACCGTATTACCGCCTTTGAGTGAGCTGATACCGCTCGCCGCAGCCGAACGACCGAGCGCAGC
GAGTCAGTGAGCGAGGAAGCGGAAGAGCGCCCAATACGCAAACCGCCTCTCCCCGCGCGTTGGCCGATTC
ATTAATGCAGCTGGCACGACAGGTTTCCCGACTGGAAAGCGGGCAGTGAGCGCAACGCAATTAATACGCG
TACCGCTAGCCAGGAAGAGTTTGTAGAAACGCAAAAAGGCCATCCGTCAGGATGGCCTTCTGCTTAGTTT
GATGCCTGGCAGTTTATGGCGGGCGTCCTGCCCGCCACCCTCCGGGCCGTTGCTTCACAACGTTCAAATC
CGCTCCCGGCGGATTTGTCCTACTCAGGAGAGCGTTCACCGACAAACAACAGATAAAACGAAAGGCCCAG
TCTTCCGACTGAGCCTTTCGTTTTATTTGATGCCTGGCAGTTCCCTACTCTCGCGTTAACGCTAGCATGG
ATGTTTTCCCAGTCACGACGTTGTAAAACGACGGCCAGTCTTAAGCTCGGGCCC
Features (pLannotate 1.2.2; 11 found; start..end, strand, type, name):
      1..100     +  protein_bind   attL1: mutant version of attL; recombination site for the Gateway® LR reaction LR Clonase™
    112..132     +  RBS            RBS: efficient ribosome binding site from bacteriophage T7 gene 10 (Olins and Rangwala, 1989)
    133..1056    +  CDS            DPB (fragment): DPB_ARATH - Also known as DP1. Experimental evidence at protein level: Swiss-Prot protein existence level 1. Involved in the regulation of the G1/S transition. Increases the DNA binding activity of E2F proteins after heterodimerization. The complex DPB/E2FC restricts cell division and lateral root initiation and may function as a negative regulator of E2F-regulated genes. The interaction with SKP2A is controlled by auxin. From Arabidopsis thaliana (Mouse-ear cress).
   1181..1280    -  protein_bind   attL2: mutant version of attL; recombination site for the Gateway® LR reaction LR Clonase™
   1298..1316    -  promoter       T7 promoter: promoter for bacteriophage T7 RNA polymerase
   1450..2259    +  CDS            KanR: aminoglycoside phosphotransferase; aph(3')-Ia; confers resistance to kanamycin in bacteria or G418 (Geneticin®) in eukaryotes
   2406..2994    +  rep_origin     ori: high-copy-number ColE1/pMB1/pBR322/pUC origin of replication
   3177..3269    +  CDS            lacI (fragment): lac repressor; lacI; The lac repressor binds to the lac operator to inhibit transcription in E. coli. This inhibition can be relieved by adding lactose or isopropyl-β-D-thiogalactopyranoside (IPTG).
   3324..3351    -  terminator     rrnB T2 terminator: transcription terminator T2 from the E. coli rrnB gene
   3483..3526    +  terminator     rrnB T1 terminator: Escherichia coli rrnB; transcription terminator T1 from the E. coli rrnB gene
   3573..3609    -  CDS            lacZα (fragment): LacZα fragment of β-galactosidase; lacZ fragment
