[The description below was written by a language model from this plasmid's Addgene catalogue record and pLannotate feature annotations shown in this document.]
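Description:
pUT1683-HQ858767 is a Gateway entry clone built on the Invitrogen pENTR/SD backbone, carrying a maize (Zea mays) open reading frame for an E2F-DP family transcription factor. It belongs to a maize transcription factor ORF collection assembled for functional genomics. The plasmid is propagated in E. coli under kanamycin selection from an aminoglycoside phosphotransferase (KanR) gene. It replicates from a ColE1/pUC-type origin, which the feature annotation describes as high copy, although the catalogue entry lists the plasmid as low copy. The full depositor sequence is 3,624 nt, consistent with the 2,601 bp backbone plus a 1,023 bp insert.

The coding sequence was PCR-amplified from a full-length cDNA template and retains its native stop codon, so it suits native or N-terminally tagged expression rather than C-terminal fusions after transfer. It lies between attL1 and attL2 sites, which allow LR Clonase-mediated recombination into any attR-containing destination vector. The automated annotation labels the ORF as a fragment matching Arabidopsis DPB, a dimerisation partner that enhances E2F DNA binding and acts in G1/S control. This reflects homology to the maize protein rather than the insert's actual origin. A bacteriophage T7 gene 10 ribosome binding site sits immediately upstream of the ORF, a pENTR/SD feature that supports bacterial translation once the cassette is placed behind a suitable promoter. The entry vector itself has no promoter driving the insert in the sense direction. A T7 promoter lies outside attL2 on the opposite strand, and rrnB T1 and T2 terminators upstream of attL1 insulate the cassette from read-through transcription. Short lacI and lacZα fragments are backbone remnants.
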