Addgene plasmid #27849: pUT1683-HQ858767
Depositing lab: John Gray & Erich Grotewold. Depositing organization: University of Toledo. Publication: The Maize TFome--development of a transcription factor open reading frame collection for functional genomics. Burdo B, Gray J, Goetting-Minesky MP, Wittler B, Hunt M, Li T, Velliquette D, Thomas J, Gentzel I, dos Santos Brito M, Mejia-Guerra MK, Connolly LN, Qaisi D, Li W, Casas MI, Doseff AI, Grotewold E. Plant J. 2014 Oct;80(2):356-66. doi: 10.1111/tpj.12623. Epub 2014 Aug 26. PubMed 25053252.
Backbone
  Vector backbone: pENTR/SD
  Backbone manufacturer: Invitrogen
  Backbone size w/o insert (bp): 2601
  Vector type: Entry vector
Growth in bacteria
  Bacterial resistance: Kanamycin, 50 μg/mL
  Growth temperature: 37°C
  Growth strain: DH5alpha
  Growth instructions: E. coli TOP10
  Copy number: Low Copy
Gene/Insert
  Gene/Insert name: E2F-DP transcription factor from DT947661
  Species: Zea mays
  Insert size (bp): 1023
  GenBank ID: HQ858767
  Cloning method: Restriction Enzyme
  Sequencing primers: 5′ M13 For; 3′ M13 Rev
Terms and licenses: Academic/Nonprofit Terms; Industry Terms: Not Available to Industry
Depositor comments: This CDS was amplified using PCR from a full length cDNA template from the Maize Full-length cDNA Project (www.maizecdna.org) and the PCR product included the stop codon. The PCR product was cloned into a Gateway pENTR/SD vector. Further information on this gene may be obtained at www.grassius.org using the GenBank number. (The second half of the plasmid name is the GenBank Number for the sequence of the insert)
How to cite: pUT1683-HQ858767 was a gift from John Gray & Erich Grotewold (Addgene plasmid # 27849 ; http://n2t.net/addgene:27849 ; RRID:Addgene_27849)
