>Addgene plasmid #27849 | pUT1683-HQ858767 | addgene partial sequence | sequence record 34139 | 27849 with M13pUC-Fwd
TGATTTTATTTTGACTGATAGTGACCTGTTCGTTGCAACAAATTGATGAGCAATGCTTTTTTATAATGCC
AACTTTGTACAAAAAAGCAGGCTCCGCGGCCGCCTTGTTTAACTTTAAGAAGGAGCCCTTCACCATGTTC
TCCGGCACCGGACCCTCCGGCGGGGCAGCCCACTCTACGTCCACCGGTGGTGGGGGTGGCTCGCCTTCCG
ACAGGGGCGGCCCCGCGCCCTCGGCCTCGGCGTCGGTCTCCACGCCAGCCAGCGAGAGCACCGTCGCCCG
CCGCCTAAACGGACTTGACCCCCACGGCGACGACGCTCCATCGTCGCAGCCAGCCACGAGCAAGAAGAAA
AAGAGAGGGGCACGAGCAGTTGGTCCTGACAAAAATGGCCGTGGATTGCGTCAATTTAGCATGAGAGTAT
GTGAGAAAGTCGAAAGCAAAGGGAGAACAACCTACAATGAGGTGGCAGACGAACTGGTTGCTGAGTTTTC
AGATCCCAATATTAATATTGACTCTCCAGATCCTGATAATTCGTCTGCGCAACAATATGATGAGAAAAAT
ATCCGAAGAAGAGTTTATGATGCGCTGAATGTCCTAATGGCTATGGAAATTATATCTAAAGATAAAAAGG
AAATACAGTGGAGAGGTCTGCCCAAGACAAGTATGAATGATATTGAAGAACTGAAGACAGAGGTCAATGG
ACTGAAAGGTCGGATTGACAAGAAAAATGCATATCTGCAGGATTTACAAGATCAATATGCATGTCTGCAA
AACTTGGTTCGGCGAAATGAGCAGC
